Addgene plasmid #156918: pD649-HAsp-SEMA6B-Fc(DAPA)-AviTag-6xHis
Purpose: Mammalian expression of cell-surface protein extracellular domain fused to Fc(DAPA)-Avi-6xHis. Protein is secreted from cells.
Depositing lab: Chris Garcia. Depositing organization: Stanford University. Publication: A Human IgSF Cell-Surface Interactome Reveals a Complex Network of Protein-Protein Interactions. Wojtowicz WM, Vielmetter J, Fernandes RA, Siepe DH, Eastman CL, Chisholm GB, Cox S, Klock H, Anderson PW, Rue SM, Miller JJ, Glaser SM, Bragstad ML, Vance J, Lam AW, Lesley SA, Zinn K, Garcia KC. Cell. 2020 Aug 20;182(4):1027-1043.e17. doi: 10.1016/j.cell.2020.07.025. PubMed 32822567.
Backbone
  Vector backbone: pD649
  Backbone size w/o insert (bp): 6106
  Vector type: Mammalian Expression
Growth in bacteria
  Bacterial resistance: Ampicillin, 100 μg/mL
  Growth temperature: 37°C
  Growth strain: DH5alpha
  Copy number: High Copy
Gene/Insert
  Gene/Insert name: SEMA6B (alt name: SEM6B)
  Species: H. sapiens (human)
  Insert size (bp): 1734
  Mutation: Fc region of human IgG contains D265A and P329A mutations (DAPA)
  Entrez Gene: SEMA6B (a.k.a. EPM11, SEM-SEMA-Y, SEMA-VIB, SEMAN, semaZ)
  Promoter: CMV/SP6
  Tag / fusion protein: Fc(DAPA)-AviTag-6xHis (C terminal on backbone)
  Cloning method: Restriction Enzyme; 5′ cloning site GCGGCCGC (not destroyed); 3′ cloning site GGCGCGCC (not destroyed)
  Sequencing primers: 5′ ATTTAGGTGACACTATAG; 3′ CACGTACCAGTTGAACTTCACC
Resource information
  A portion of this plasmid was derived from a plasmid made by: synthesis by ThermoFisher
Terms and licenses: Academic/Nonprofit Terms; Industry Terms: Not Available to Industry
Depositor comments: Some plasmids in this collection may have an IS4-like element ISVsa5 family transposase upstream of the CMV promoter.
How to cite: pD649-HAsp-SEMA6B-Fc(DAPA)-AviTag-6xHis was a gift from Chris Garcia (Addgene plasmid # 156918 ; http://n2t.net/addgene:156918 ; RRID:Addgene_156918)
