[The description below was written by a language model from this plasmid's Addgene catalogue record and the feature table of its GenBank file.]
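Description:
pD649-HAsp-SEMA6B-Fc(DAPA)-AviTag-6xHis is a 7,840 bp mammalian expression plasmid built on the pD649 backbone for producing the extracellular domain of human SEMA6B (semaphorin 6B) as a secreted Fc fusion protein. It is maintained in E. coli at high copy through a ColE1/pUC-type origin and selected with ampicillin via the bla gene. For mammalian cells it also carries a puromycin N-acetyltransferase cassette driven by the SV40 enhancer/early promoter, with an adjacent bacterial EM7 promoter, and terminated by an SV40 poly(A) signal. The SV40 origin embedded in that promoter can support episomal replication in cells expressing large T antigen.

The expression unit consists of the CMV immediate-early enhancer and promoter followed by an SP6 phage promoter, which doubles as a sequencing primer site and could permit in vitro transcription. The 1,734 bp SEMA6B insert sits between retained NotI and AscI sites. The "HAsp" in the name indicates a heterologous signal peptide directing secretion, although this element, the SEMA6B coding region and the Fc segment are not individually annotated in the feature table. Downstream, the backbone supplies a human IgG Fc carrying the D265A and P329A (DAPA) mutations, an AviTag for site-specific enzymatic biotinylation, and a 6xHis tag for metal-affinity purification, ending at a bGH poly(A) signal.

The plasmid belongs to a collection of cell-surface protein ectodomain constructs made for a human IgSF interactome screen of protein-protein interactions. The depositor notes that some plasmids in the collection may carry an IS4-like transposase insertion upstream of the CMV promoter; no such element is annotated here.
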