LOCUS       Exported 7840 bp ds-DNA circular SYN 13-JAN-2023
DEFINITION  Mammalian expression of cell-surface protein extracellular domain
            fused to Fc(DAPA)-Avi-6xHis. Protein is secreted from cells..
ACCESSION   .
VERSION     .
KEYWORDS    pD649-HAsp-SEMA6B-Fc(DAPA)-AviTag-6xHis
SOURCE      synthetic DNA construct
  ORGANISM  synthetic DNA construct
REFERENCE   1 (bases 1 to 7840)
  AUTHORS   Wojtowicz WM, Vielmetter J, Fernandes RA, Siepe DH, Eastman CL,
            Chisholm GB, Cox S, Klock H, Anderson PW, Rue SM, Miller JJ, Glaser
            SM, Bragstad ML, Vance J, Lam AW, Lesley SA, Zinn K, Garcia KC
  TITLE     A Human IgSF Cell-Surface Interactome Reveals a Complex Network of
            Protein-Protein Interactions.
  JOURNAL   Cell. 2020 Aug 20;182(4):1027-1043.e17. doi:
            10.1016/j.cell.2020.07.025.
  PUBMED    32822567
REFERENCE   2 (bases 1 to 7840)
  AUTHORS   .
  TITLE     Direct Submission
  JOURNAL   Exported Jan 13, 2023 from SnapGene Server 1.1.58
            http://www.snapgene.com
FEATURES             Location/Qualifiers
     source          1..7840
                     /organism="synthetic DNA construct"
                     /mol_type="other DNA"
     primer_bind     124..143
                     /label=Kan-R
                     /note="Kanamycin resistance gene, reverse primer"
     primer_bind     149..168
                     /label=pENTR-R
                     /note="pENTR vectors, reverse primer"
     rep_origin      254..842
                     /direction=RIGHT
                     /label=ori
                     /note="high-copy-number ColE1/pMB1/pBR322/pUC origin of
                     replication"
     primer_bind     743..762
                     /label=pBR322ori-F
                     /note="pBR322 origin, forward primer"
     primer_bind     996..1013
                     /label=L4440
                     /note="L4440 vector, forward primer"
     primer_bind     1111..1128
                     /label=M13 Forward
                     /note="In lacZ gene. Also called M13-F20 or M13 (-21)
                     Forward"
     primer_bind     1112..1128
                     /label=M13 fwd
                     /note="common sequencing primer, one of multiple similar
                     variants"
     protein_bind    1584..1600
                     /label=lac operator
                     /bound_moiety="lac repressor encoded by lacI"
                     /note="The lac repressor binds to the lac operator to
                     inhibit transcription in E. coli. This inhibition can be
                     relieved by adding lactose or
                     isopropyl-beta-D-thiogalactopyranoside (IPTG)."
     enhancer        1767..2146
                     /label=CMV enhancer
                     /note="human cytomegalovirus immediate early enhancer"
     promoter        2147..2350
                     /label=CMV promoter
                     /note="human cytomegalovirus (CMV) immediate early
                     promoter"
     primer_bind     2301..2321
                     /label=CMV-F
                     /note="Human CMV immediate early promoter, forward primer"
     primer_bind     2347..2371
                     /label=LNCX
                     /note="Human CMV promoter, forward primer"
     promoter        2581..2599
                     /label=SP6 promoter
                     /note="promoter for bacteriophage SP6 RNA polymerase"
     primer_bind     2581..2598
                     /label=SP6
                     /note="SP6 promoter, forward primer"
     primer_bind     2612..2631
                     /label=pMT2-F
                     /note="Synthetic intron, forward primer"
     CDS             5182..5226
                     /codon_start=1
                     /product="peptide tag that allows for enzymatic
                     biotinylation"
                     /label=AviTag(TM)
                     /translation="GLNDIFEAQKIEWHE"
     CDS             5227..5244
                     /codon_start=1
                     /product="6xHis affinity tag"
                     /label=6xHis
                     /translation="HHHHHH"
     primer_bind     complement(5384..5401)
                     /label=BGH-rev
                     /note="Bovine growth hormone terminator, reverse primer.
                     Also called BGH reverse"
     polyA_signal    5390..5501
                     /label=bGH poly(A) signal
                     /note="bovine growth hormone polyadenylation signal"
     primer_bind     complement(5619..5639)
                     /label=pBABE 3'
                     /note="SV40 enhancer, reverse primer for pBABE vectors"
     promoter        5624..5953
                     /label=SV40 promoter
                     /note="SV40 enhancer and early promoter"
     rep_origin      5804..5939
                     /label=SV40 ori
                     /note="SV40 origin of replication"
     primer_bind     5866..5885
                     /label=SV40pro-F
                     /note="SV40 promoter/origin, forward primer"
     promoter        6001..6048
                     /label=EM7 promoter
                     /note="synthetic bacterial promoter "
     CDS             6067..6666
                     /codon_start=1
                     /gene="pac from Streptomyces alboniger"
                     /product="puromycin N-acetyltransferase"
                     /label=PuroR
                     /note="confers resistance to puromycin"
                     /translation="MTEYKPTVRLATRDDVPRAVRTLAAAFADYPATRHTVDPDRHIER
                     VTELQELFLTRVGLDIGKVWVADDGAAVAVWTTPESVEAGAVFAEIGPRMAELSGSRLA
                     AQQQMEGLLAPHRPKEPAWFLATVGVSPDHQGKGLGSAVVLPGVEAAERAGVPAFLETS
                     APRNLPFYERLGFTVTADVEVPEGPRTWCMTRKPGA"
     primer_bind     complement(6067..6086)
                     /label=Puro-R
                     /note="Puromycin resistance gene, reverse primer. Also
                     called puro-variant-R"
     primer_bind     6563..6583
                     /label=Puro-F
                     /note="Puromycin resistance gene, forward primer"
     polyA_signal    6796..6917
                     /label=SV40 poly(A) signal
                     /note="SV40 polyadenylation signal"
     primer_bind     complement(6833..6852)
                     /label=SV40pA-R
                     /note="SV40 polyA, reverse primer"
     primer_bind     6887..6906
                     /label=EBV-rev
                     /note="SV40 polyA terminator, reverse primer"
     CDS             complement(6970..7830)
                     /codon_start=1
                     /gene="bla"
                     /product="beta-lactamase"
                     /label=AmpR
                     /note="confers resistance to ampicillin, carbenicillin, and
                     related antibiotics"
                     /translation="MSIQHFRVALIPFFAAFCLPVFAHPETLVKVKDAEDQLGARVGYI
                     ELDLNSGKILESFRPEERFPMMSTFKVLLCGAVLSRIDAGQEQLGRRIHYSQNDLVEYS
                     PVTEKHLTDGMTVRELCSAAITMSDNTAANLLLTTIGGPKELTAFLHNMGDHVTRLDRW
                     EPELNEAIPNDERDTTMPVAMATTLRKLLTGELLTLASRQQLIDWMEADKVAGPLLRSA
                     LPAGWFIADKSGAGERGSRGIIAALGPDGKPSRIVVIYTTGSQATMDERNRQIAEIGAS
                     LIKHW"
     primer_bind     7593..7612
                     /label=Amp-R
                     /note="Ampicillin resistance gene, reverse primer"
     promoter        complement(7831..82)
                     /gene="bla"
                     /label=AmpR promoter
ORIGIN
        1 tttcaatatt attgaagcat ttatcagggt tattgtctca tgagcggata catatttgaa
       61 tgtatttaga aaaataaaca aataggggtc agtgttacaa ccaattaacc aattctgaac
      121 attatcgcga gcccatttat acctgaatat ggctcataac accccttgct catgaccaaa
      181 atcccttaac gtgagttacg cgcgcgtcgt tccactgagc gtcagacccc gtagaaaaga
      241 tcaaaggatc ttcttgagat cctttttttc tgcgcgtaat ctgctgcttg caaacaaaaa
      301 aaccaccgct accagcggtg gtttgtttgc cggatcaaga gctaccaact ctttttccga
      361 aggtaactgg cttcagcaga gcgcagatac caaatactgt tcttctagtg tagccgtagt
      421 tagcccacca cttcaagaac tctgtagcac cgcctacata cctcgctctg ctaatcctgt
      481 taccagtggc tgctgccagt ggcgataagt cgtgtcttac cgggttggac tcaagacgat
      541 agttaccgga taaggcgcag cggtcgggct gaacgggggg ttcgtgcaca cagcccagct
      601 tggagcgaac gacctacacc gaactgagat acctacagcg tgagctatga gaaagcgcca
      661 cgcttcccga agggagaaag gcggacaggt atccggtaag cggcagggtc ggaacaggag
      721 agcgcacgag ggagcttcca gggggaaacg cctggtatct ttatagtcct gtcgggtttc
      781 gccacctctg acttgagcgt cgatttttgt gatgctcgtc aggggggcgg agcctatgga
      841 aaaacgccag caacgcggcc tttttacggt tcctggcctt ttgctggcct tttgctcaca
      901 tgttctttcc tgcgttatcc cctgattctg tggataaccg tattaccgcc tttgagtgag
      961 ctgataccgc tcgccgcagc cgaacgaccg agcgcagcga gtcagtgagc gaggaagcgg
     1021 aaggcgagag tagggaactg ccaggcatca aactaagcag aaggcccctg acggatggcc
     1081 tttttgcgtt tctacaaact ctttctgtgt tgtaaaacga cggccagtct taagctcggg
     1141 ccccctgggc ggttctgata acgagtaatc gttaatccgc aaataacgta aaaacccgct
     1201 tcggcgggtt tttttatggg gggagtttag ggaaagagca tttgtcagaa tatttaaggg
     1261 cgcctgtcac tttgcttgat atatgagaat tatttaacct tataaatgag aaaaaagcaa
     1321 cgcactttaa ataagatacg ttgctttttc gattgatgaa cacctataat taaactattc
     1381 atctattatt tatgattttt tgtatataca atatttctag tttgttaaag agaattaaga
     1441 aaataaatct cgaaaataat aaagggaaaa tcagtttttg atatcaaaat tatacatgtc
     1501 aacgataata caaaatataa tacaaactat aagatgttat cagtatttat tatcatttag
     1561 aataaatttt gtgtcgccct taattgtgag cggataacaa ttacgagctt catgcacagt
     1621 ggcgttgact caatattggc cattagccat attattcatt ggttatatag cataaatcaa
     1681 tattggctat tggccattgc atacgttgta tctatatcat aatatgtaca tttatattgg
     1741 ctcatgtcca atatgaccgc catgttggca ttgattattg actagttatt aatagtaatc
     1801 aattacgggg tcattagttc atagcccata tatggagttc cgcgttacat aacttacggt
     1861 aaatggcccg cctggctgac cgcccaacga cccccgccca ttgacgtcaa taatgacgta
     1921 tgttcccata gtaacgccaa tagggacttt ccattgacgt caatgggtgg agtatttacg
     1981 gtaaactgcc cacttggcag tacatcaagt gtatcatatg ccaagtacgc cccctattga
     2041 cgtcaatgac ggtaaatggc ccgcctggca ttatgcccag tacatgacct tatgggactt
     2101 tcctacttgg cagtacatct acgtattagt catcgctatt accatggtga tgcggttttg
     2161 gcagtacatc aatgggcgtg gatagcggtt tgactcacgg ggatttccaa gtctccaccc
     2221 cattgacgtc aatgggagtt tgttttggca ccaaaatcaa cgggactttc caaaatgtcg
     2281 taacaactcc gccccattga cgcaaatggg cggtaggcgt gtacggtggg aggtctatat
     2341 aagcagagct cgtttagtga accgtcagat cgcctggaga cgccatccac gctgttttga
     2401 cctccataga agacaccggg accgatccag cctccgcggc cgggaacggt gcattggaac
     2461 gcggattccc cgtgccaaga gtgacgtaag taccgcctat agagtctata ggcccacccc
     2521 cttggcttcg ttagaacgcg gctacaatta atacataacc ttatgtatca tacacatacg
     2581 atttaggtga cactatagaa taacatccac tttgcctttc tctccacagg tgtccactcc
     2641 caggtccaac tgcacctcgg ttctatcgaa aacgcgcctg ctagcgccac catgaagacc
     2701 atcattgccc tgagctacat cttctgcctg gtgttcgctg cggccgcctt gtttcctgaa
     2761 gaacctcctc ctctgtctgt ggcccctcgg gactacctga atcactaccc tgtgtttgtt
     2821 ggcagcggcc ctggtagact tacaccagct gaaggcgccg acgacctgaa tatccagcgg
     2881 gtgctgagag tgaacagaac cctgttcatc ggcgaccggg acaacctgta cagagtggaa
     2941 ctggaacctc ctaccagcac cgagctgaga taccagagaa agctgacctg gcggagcaac
     3001 cccagcgaca tcaacgtgtg cagaatgaag ggcaagcaag agggcgagtg ccggaacttt
     3061 gtgaaggtgc tgctgctgag agatgagagc acactgttcg tgtgcggcag caacgccttc
     3121 aatcccgtgt gcgccaacta cagcatcgac acactgcagc ccgtgggcga caatatctct
     3181 ggcatggcca gatgtcccta cgatcccaaa catgccaacg tggccctgtt cagcgacggc
     3241 atgctgttta ccgccaccgt gaccgacttt ctggccatcg atgccgtgat ctacagaagc
     3301 ctgggcgaca gacctacact gagaaccgtg aagcacgaca gcaagtggtt caaagaaccc
     3361 tacttcgtgc acgccgtgga atggggcagc cacgtgtact ttttcttccg ggaaatcgcc
     3421 atggaattca actacctgga aaaggtggtg gtgtccagag tggccagagt gtgcaaaaac
     3481 gatgtcggcg gcagccccag agtgctggaa aagcagtgga caagcttcct gaaggcccgg
     3541 ctgaattgct ctgtgcctgg cgacagccac ttctacttca atgtgctgca ggccgtgacc
     3601 ggcgtggtgt ctcttggagg tagacctgtg gtgctggccg tgtttagcac ccctagcaat
     3661 tctatccctg gcagcgccgt gtgtgccttc gatctgacac aagtggccgc cgtgttcgag
     3721 ggcagattca gagagcagaa gtcccctgag agcatctgga cccctgtgcc tgaagatcag
     3781 gtgccaagac ctagacctgg ctgttgtgct gcccctggca tgcagtacaa tgcctcttct
     3841 gccctgcctg acgacatcct gaacttcgtg aaaacacacc ctctgatgga cgaggccgtg
     3901 ccttctcttg gacatgcccc ttggattctg cggaccctga tgagacatca gctgacaaga
     3961 gtggccgtgg atgttggagc cggaccttgg ggaaatcaga ccgtggtgtt tctgggctct
     4021 gaggccggca cagtgctgaa atttcttgtg cggcctaatg ccagcacaag cggaacaagc
     4081 ggcctgagcg tgttcctgga agagttcgag acatacagac ccgacagatg cggtagacca
     4141 ggcggcggag aaacaggaca gagactgctg tctcttgagc tggatgctgc ttctggtggc
     4201 ctgctggccg cctttcctag atgtgttgtt agagtgcctg tggccaggtg ccagcagtac
     4261 agcggctgca tgaagaactg catcggctct caggaccctt actgtggatg ggcccctgac
     4321 ggcagctgta tctttctgtc tcctggcacc agagccgcct tcgaacaaga tgtgtctggc
     4381 gcctctacaa gcggactggg agattgcaca ggactgctga gggccagcct gtctgaagat
     4441 agagctggcc tggtgtccgt gaacctgctg gtcacatctt ctggcgcgcc gggcggcgac
     4501 aagacccaca cctgcccccc ctgcccagct ccagaactgc tgggagggcc ttccgtgttc
     4561 ctgttccccc ccaagcccaa ggacaccctg atgatcagca ggacccccga ggtgacctgc
     4621 gtggtggtgg ccgtgtccca cgaggaccca gaggtgaagt tcaactggta cgtggacggc
     4681 gtggaggtgc acaacgccaa gaccaagccc agagaggagc agtacaacag cacctacagg
     4741 gtggtgtccg tgctgaccgt gctgcaccag gactggctga acggcaaaga atacaagtgc
     4801 aaagtctcca acaaggccct ggctgcccca atcgaaaaga caatcagcaa ggccaagggc
     4861 cagccacggg agccccaggt gtacaccctg ccccccagcc gggaggagat gaccaagaac
     4921 caggtgtccc tgacctgtct ggtgaagggc ttctacccca gcgatatcgc cgtggagtgg
     4981 gagagcaacg gccagcccga gaacaactac aagaccaccc ccccagtgct ggacagcgac
     5041 ggcagcttct tcctgtacag caagctgacc gtggacaagt ccaggtggca gcagggcaac
     5101 gtgttcagct gcagcgtgat gcacgaggcc ctgcacaacc actacaccca gaagtccctg
     5161 agcctgagcc ccggcggcag cggtcttaat gatattttcg aggctcagaa gattgagtgg
     5221 catgaacacc accaccatca ccactaaggc cggcctgtag tcactggcac aacgcgttac
     5281 ccggtaagcc aatcgggtat acacggtcgt catactgcag acagggttct tctactttgc
     5341 aagatagtct tgagtagtaa aataaataga tagagaaaat cagcctcgac tgtgccttct
     5401 agttgccagc catctgttgt ttgcccctcc cccgtgcctt ccttgaccct ggaaggtgcc
     5461 actcccactg tcctttccta ataaaatgag gaaattgcat cacaacactc aaccctatct
     5521 cggtctattc ttttgattta taagggattt tgccgatttc ggcctattgg ttaaaaaatg
     5581 agctgattta acaaaaattt aacgcgaatt aattctgtgg aatgtgtgtc agttagggtg
     5641 tggaaagtcc ccaggctccc cagcaggcag aagtatgcaa agcatgcatc tcaattagtc
     5701 agcaaccagg tgtggaaagt ccccaggctc cccagcaggc agaagtatgc aaagcatgca
     5761 tctcaattag tcagcaacca tagtcccgcc cctaactccg cccatcccgc ccctaactcc
     5821 gcccagttcc gcccattctc cgccccatgg ctgactaatt ttttttattt atgcagaggc
     5881 cgaggccgcc tctgcctctg agctattcca gaagtagtga ggaggctttt ttggaggcct
     5941 aggcttttgc aaaaagctcc cgggagcttg tatatccatt ttcggatctg atcagcacgt
     6001 gttgacaatt aatcatcggc atagtatatc ggcatagtat aatacgacaa ggtgaggaac
     6061 taaaccatga ccgagtacaa gcccacggtg cgcctcgcca cccgcgacga cgtccccagg
     6121 gccgtacgca ccctcgccgc cgcgttcgcc gactaccccg ccacgcgcca caccgtcgat
     6181 ccggaccgcc acatcgagcg ggtcaccgag ctgcaagaac tcttcctcac gcgcgtcggg
     6241 ctcgacatcg gcaaggtgtg ggtcgcggac gacggcgccg cggtggcggt ctggaccacg
     6301 ccggagagcg tcgaagcggg ggcggtgttc gccgagatcg gcccgcgcat ggccgagttg
     6361 agcggttccc ggctggccgc gcagcaacag atggaaggcc tcctggcgcc gcaccggccc
     6421 aaggagcccg cgtggttcct ggccaccgtc ggcgtctcgc ccgaccacca gggcaagggt
     6481 ctgggcagcg ccgtcgtgct ccccggagtg gaggcggccg agcgcgccgg ggtgcccgcc
     6541 ttcctggaga catccgcgcc ccgcaacctc cccttctacg agcggctcgg cttcaccgtc
     6601 accgccgacg tcgaggtgcc cgaaggaccg cgcacctggt gcatgacccg caagcccggt
     6661 gcctgacacg tgctacgaga tttcgattcc accgccgcct tctatgaaag gttgggcttc
     6721 ggaatcgttt tccgggacgc cggctggatg atcctccagc gcggggatct catgctggag
     6781 ttcttcgccc accccaactt gtttattgca gcttataatg gttacaaata aagcaatagc
     6841 atcacaaatt tcacaaataa agcatttttt tcactgcatt ctagttgtgg tttgtccaaa
     6901 ctcatcaatg tatcttatca tgtctgtata ccgtcgacct ctagctagag cttggcgtaa
     6961 tcatggtcat taccaatgct taatcagtga ggcacctatc tcagcgatct gtctatttcg
     7021 ttcatccata gttgcctgac tccccgtcgt gtagataact acgatacggg agggcttacc
     7081 atctggcccc agcgctgcga tgataccgcg agaaccacgc tcaccggctc cggatttatc
     7141 agcaataaac cagccagccg gaagggccga gcgcagaagt ggtcctgcaa ctttatccgc
     7201 ctccatccag tctattaatt gttgccggga agctagagta agtagttcgc cagttaatag
     7261 tttgcgcaac gttgttgcca tcgctacagg catcgtggtg tcacgctcgt cgtttggtat
     7321 ggcttcattc agctccggtt cccaacgatc aaggcgagtt acatgatccc ccatgttgtg
     7381 caaaaaagcg gttagctcct tcggtcctcc gatcgttgtc agaagtaagt tggccgcagt
     7441 gttatcactc atggttatgg cagcactgca taattctctt actgtcatgc catccgtaag
     7501 atgcttttct gtgactggtg agtactcaac caagtcattc tgagaatagt gtatgcggcg
     7561 accgagttgc tcttgcccgg cgtcaatacg ggataatacc gcgccacata gcagaacttt
     7621 aaaagtgctc atcattggaa aacgttcttc ggggcgaaaa ctctcaagga tcttaccgct
     7681 gttgagatcc agttcgatgt aacccactcg tgcacccaac tgatcttcag catcttttac
     7741 tttcaccagc gtttctgggt gagcaaaaac aggaaggcaa aatgccgcaa aaaagggaat
     7801 aagggcgaca cggaaatgtt gaatactcat attcttcctt
//
