>Addgene plasmid #156918 | pD649-HAsp-SEMA6B-Fc(DAPA)-AviTag-6xHis | depositor partial sequence | sequence record 302946 | insert (extracellular domain)
TTGTTTCCTGAAGAACCTCCTCCTCTGTCTGTGGCCCCTCGGGACTACCTGAATCACTACCCTGTGTTTG
TTGGCAGCGGCCCTGGTAGACTTACACCAGCTGAAGGCGCCGACGACCTGAATATCCAGCGGGTGCTGAG
AGTGAACAGAACCCTGTTCATCGGCGACCGGGACAACCTGTACAGAGTGGAACTGGAACCTCCTACCAGC
ACCGAGCTGAGATACCAGAGAAAGCTGACCTGGCGGAGCAACCCCAGCGACATCAACGTGTGCAGAATGA
AGGGCAAGCAAGAGGGCGAGTGCCGGAACTTTGTGAAGGTGCTGCTGCTGAGAGATGAGAGCACACTGTT
CGTGTGCGGCAGCAACGCCTTCAATCCCGTGTGCGCCAACTACAGCATCGACACACTGCAGCCCGTGGGC
GACAATATCTCTGGCATGGCCAGATGTCCCTACGATCCCAAACATGCCAACGTGGCCCTGTTCAGCGACG
GCATGCTGTTTACCGCCACCGTGACCGACTTTCTGGCCATCGATGCCGTGATCTACAGAAGCCTGGGCGA
CAGACCTACACTGAGAACCGTGAAGCACGACAGCAAGTGGTTCAAAGAACCCTACTTCGTGCACGCCGTG
GAATGGGGCAGCCACGTGTACTTTTTCTTCCGGGAAATCGCCATGGAATTCAACTACCTGGAAAAGGTGG
TGGTGTCCAGAGTGGCCAGAGTGTGCAAAAACGATGTCGGCGGCAGCCCCAGAGTGCTGGAAAAGCAGTG
GACAAGCTTCCTGAAGGCCCGGCTGAATTGCTCTGTGCCTGGCGACAGCCACTTCTACTTCAATGTGCTG
CAGGCCGTGACCGGCGTGGTGTCTCTTGGAGGTAGACCTGTGGTGCTGGCCGTGTTTAGCACCCCTAGCA
ATTCTATCCCTGGCAGCGCCGTGTGTGCCTTCGATCTGACACAAGTGGCCGCCGTGTTCGAGGGCAGATT
CAGAGAGCAGAAGTCCCCTGAGAGCATCTGGACCCCTGTGCCTGAAGATCAGGTGCCAAGACCTAGACCT
GGCTGTTGTGCTGCCCCTGGCATGCAGTACAATGCCTCTTCTGCCCTGCCTGACGACATCCTGAACTTCG
TGAAAACACACCCTCTGATGGACGAGGCCGTGCCTTCTCTTGGACATGCCCCTTGGATTCTGCGGACCCT
GATGAGACATCAGCTGACAAGAGTGGCCGTGGATGTTGGAGCCGGACCTTGGGGAAATCAGACCGTGGTG
TTTCTGGGCTCTGAGGCCGGCACAGTGCTGAAATTTCTTGTGCGGCCTAATGCCAGCACAAGCGGAACAA
GCGGCCTGAGCGTGTTCCTGGAAGAGTTCGAGACATACAGACCCGACAGATGCGGTAGACCAGGCGGCGG
AGAAACAGGACAGAGACTGCTGTCTCTTGAGCTGGATGCTGCTTCTGGTGGCCTGCTGGCCGCCTTTCCT
AGATGTGTTGTTAGAGTGCCTGTGGCCAGGTGCCAGCAGTACAGCGGCTGCATGAAGAACTGCATCGGCT
CTCAGGACCCTTACTGTGGATGGGCCCCTGACGGCAGCTGTATCTTTCTGTCTCCTGGCACCAGAGCCGC
CTTCGAACAAGATGTGTCTGGCGCCTCTACAAGCGGACTGGGAGATTGCACAGGACTGCTGAGGGCCAGC
CTGTCTGAAGATAGAGCTGGCCTGGTGTCCGTGAACCTGCTGGTCACATCTTCT
